>Addgene plasmid #173955 | pGL3-noSV40-humanEC1.35_S2 | addgene full sequence | sequence record 341637 | Addgene NGS Result
GGTACCGAGCTCAAACGCATTTGGTTTGTCTGAGTTGCGCTGCATTCCTCATTACAGGCTTTCCTCTCCT
AGAAAGCTTTCTAGACCTCTATGAAACAGACATTGTGGGGTGTGAAACTGTCAAATGCAGACAAAAGGCG
TCCAAGGGGCCTAGTGTTGCATTAGAAGGCACTTGTTTTCCATCTCAAAATCGAGCTTGCATGTGATGAA
GTCTGTTTTTTTCTAAAACTTGGCAGCAGCTGACCAGTAAAATTTGGTCCTTGCCGGAAGTGTTAGCTAC
AGCGGTGGCAAGGGTTAATATTAAACCCACCACAGCATTTTGCACAATCTCCCAGGAGATCTTTCAATGG
ATTTCCACTGCCACTGGAAATAATGGCTCGCAGCTGCAGCAACCCATAGTAACACTTGATATTCCCGTCG
CAAGCGGACCAGTGCTTTCAGTGGAAATGAGAAAATCGCTAGTGCGGTGCTGTACATTGTGCCTGGGGTC
AAAGTTCCCAAGCCGCAACCTAAAATGACCTCTCAGCCCGACACTCAGCCTCGGTTGCTTCTGGATGTGT
CTATTATCGCCTCATTTTATGAAATGTACATAGTGGCACGCGTGTATAAAGGTAAAAGCCAGTGAAGAGC
CCTAGGGAACTTGACATTCCTGGTACAAAGGGAATTGATTTCTGTTTTTTCACAGAGTAGTTTTCAGTCT
TCTTAAAGGGAATTTAGGGTATTCTTTCAAGGTTGTGGAGCTAGCCCGGGCTCGAGATCTGCGATCTGCA
TCTCAATTAGTCAGCAACCATAGTCCCGCCCCTAACTCCGCCCATCCCGCCCCTAACTCCGCCCAGTTCC
GCCCATTCTCCGCCCCATCGCTGACTAATTTTTTTTATTTATGCAGAGGCCGAGGCCGCCTCGGCCTCTG
AGCTATTCCAGAAGTAGTGAGGAGGCTTTTTTGGAGGCCTAGGCTTTTGCAAAAAGCTTGGCATTCCGGT
ACTGTTGGTAAAGCCACCATGGAAGACGCCAAAAACATAAAGAAAGGCCCGGCGCCATTCTATCCGCTGG
AAGATGGAACCGCTGGAGAGCAACTGCATAAGGCTATGAAGAGATACGCCCTGGTTCCTGGAACAATTGC
TTTTACAGATGCACATATCGAGGTGGACATCACTTACGCTGAGTACTTCGAAATGTCCGTTCGGTTGGCA
GAAGCTATGAAACGATATGGGCTGAATACAAATCACAGAATCGTCGTATGCAGTGAAAACTCTCTTCAAT
TCTTTATGCCGGTGTTGGGCGCGTTATTTATCGGAGTTGCAGTTGCGCCCGCGAACGACATTTATAATGA
ACGTGAATTGCTCAACAGTATGGGCATTTCGCAGCCTACCGTGGTGTTCGTTTCCAAAAAGGGGTTGCAA
AAAATTTTGAACGTGCAAAAAAAGCTCCCAATCATCCAAAAAATTATTATCATGGATTCTAAAACGGATT
ACCAGGGATTTCAGTCGATGTACACGTTCGTCACATCTCATCTACCTCCCGGTTTTAATGAATACGATTT
TGTGCCAGAGTCCTTCGATAGGGACAAGACAATTGCACTGATCATGAACTCCTCTGGATCTACTGGTCTG
CCTAAAGGTGTCGCTCTGCCTCATAGAACTGCCTGCGTGAGATTCTCGCATGCCAGAGATCCTATTTTTG
GCAATCAAATCATTCCGGATACTGCGATTTTAAGTGTTGTTCCATTCCATCACGGTTTTGGAATGTTTAC
TACACTCGGATATTTGATATGTGGATTTCGAGTCGTCTTAATGTATAGATTTGAAGAAGAGCTGTTTCTG
AGGAGCCTTCAGGATTACAAGATTCAAAGTGCGCTGCTGGTGCCAACCCTATTCTCCTTCTTCGCCAAAA
GCACTCTGATTGACAAATACGATTTATCTAATTTACACGAAATTGCTTCTGGTGGCGCTCCCCTCTCTAA
GGAAGTCGGGGAAGCGGTTGCCAAGAGGTTCCATCTGCCAGGTATCAGGCAAGGATATGGGCTCACTGAG
ACTACATCAGCTATTCTGATTACACCCGAGGGGGATGATAAACCGGGCGCGGTCGGTAAAGTTGTTCCAT
TTTTTGAAGCGAAGGTTGTGGATCTGGATACCGGGAAAACGCTGGGCGTTAATCAAAGAGGCGAACTGTG
TGTGAGAGGTCCTATGATTATGTCCGGTTATGTAAACAATCCGGAAGCGACCAACGCCTTGATTGACAAG
GATGGATGGCTACATTCTGGAGACATAGCTTACTGGGACGAAGACGAACACTTCTTCATCGTTGACCGCC
TGAAGTCTCTGATTAAGTACAAAGGCTATCAGGTGGCTCCCGCTGAATTGGAATCCATCTTGCTCCAACA
CCCCAACATCTTCGACGCAGGTGTCGCAGGTCTTCCCGACGATGACGCCGGTGAACTTCCCGCCGCCGTT
GTTGTTTTGGAGCACGGAAAGACGATGACGGAAAAAGAGATCGTGGATTACGTCGCCAGTCAAGTAACAA
CCGCGAAAAAGTTGCGCGGAGGAGTTGTGTTTGTGGACGAAGTACCGAAAGGTCTTACCGGAAAACTCGA
CGCAAGAAAAATCAGAGAGATCCTCATAAAGGCCAAGAAGGGCGGAAAGATCGCCGTGTAATTCTAGAGT
CGGGGCGGCCGGCCGCTTCGAGCAGACATGATAAGATACATTGATGAGTTTGGACAAACCACAACTAGAA
TGCAGTGAAAAAAATGCTTTATTTGTGAAATTTGTGATGCTATTGCTTTATTTGTAACCATTATAAGCTG
CAATAAACAAGTTAACAACAACAATTGCATTCATTTTATGTTTCAGGTTCAGGGGGAGGTGTGGGAGGTT
TTTTAAAGCAAGTAAAACCTCTACAAATGTGGTAAAATCGATAAGGATCTGGATCCGTCGACCGATGCCC
TTGAGAGCCTTCAACCCAGTCAGCTCCTTCCGGTGGGCGCGGGGCATGACTATCGTCGCCGCACTTATGA
CTGTCTTCTTTATCATGCAACTCGTAGGACAGGTGCCGGCAGCGCTCTTCCGCTTCCTCGCTCACTGACT
CGCTGCGCTCGGTCGTTCGGCTGCGGCGAGCGGTATCAGCTCACTCAAAGGCGGTAATACGGTTATCCAC
AGAATCAGGGGATAACGCAGGAAAGAACATGTGAGCAAAAGGCCAGCAAAAGGCCAGGAACCGTAAAAAG
GCCGCGTTGCTGGCGTTTTTCCATAGGCTCCGCCCCCCTGACGAGCATCACAAAAATCGACGCTCAAGTC
AGAGGTGGCGAAACCCGACAGGACTATAAAGATACCAGGCGTTTCCCCCTGGAAGCTCCCTCGTGCGCTC
TCCTGTTCCGACCCTGCCGCTTACCGGATACCTGTCCGCCTTTCTCCCTTCGGGAAGCGTGGCGCTTTCT
CATAGCTCACGCTGTAGGTATCTCAGTTCGGTGTAGGTCGTTCGCTCCAAGCTGGGCTGTGTGCACGAAC
CCCCCGTTCAGCCCGACCGCTGCGCCTTATCCGGTAACTATCGTCTTGAGTCCAACCCGGTAAGACACGA
CTTATCGCCACTGGCAGCAGCCACTGGTAACAGGATTAGCAGAGCGAGGTATGTAGGCGGTGCTACAGAG
TTCTTGAAGTGGTGGCCTAACTACGGCTACACTAGAAGAACAGTATTTGGTATCTGCGCTCTGCTGAAGC
CAGTTACCTTCGGAAAAAGAGTTGGTAGCTCTTGATCCGGCAAACAAACCACCGCTGGTAGCGGTGGTTT
TTTTGTTTGCAAGCAGCAGATTACGCGCAGAAAAAAAGGATCTCAAGAAGATCCTTTGATCTTTTCTACG
GGGTCTGACGCTCAGTGGAACGAAAACTCACGTTAAGGGATTTTGGTCATGAGATTATCAAAAAGGATCT
TCACCTAGATCCTTTTAAATTAAAAATGAAGTTTTAAATCAATCTAAAGTATATATGAGTAAACTTGGTC
TGACAGTTACCAATGCTTAATCAGTGAGGCACCTATCTCAGCGATCTGTCTATTTCGTTCATCCATAGTT
GCCTGACTCCCCGTCGTGTAGATAACTACGATACGGGAGGGCTTACCATCTGGCCCCAGTGCTGCAATGA
TACCGCGAGACCCACGCTCACCGGCTCCAGATTTATCAGCAATAAACCAGCCAGCCGGAAGGGCCGAGCG
CAGAAGTGGTCCTGCAACTTTATCCGCCTCCATCCAGTCTATTAATTGTTGCCGGGAAGCTAGAGTAAGT
AGTTCGCCAGTTAATAGTTTGCGCAACGTTGTTGCCATTGCTACAGGCATCGTGGTGTCACGCTCGTCGT
TTGGTATGGCTTCATTCAGCTCCGGTTCCCAACGATCAAGGCGAGTTACATGATCCCCCATGTTGTGCAA
AAAAGCGGTTAGCTCCTTCGGTCCTCCGATCGTTGTCAGAAGTAAGTTGGCCGCAGTGTTATCACTCATG
GTTATGGCAGCACTGCATAATTCTCTTACTGTCATGCCATCCGTAAGATGCTTTTCTGTGACTGGTGAGT
ACTCAACCAAGTCATTCTGAGAATAGTGTATGCGGCGACCGAGTTGCTCTTGCCCGGCGTCAATACGGGA
TAATACCGCGCCACATAGCAGAACTTTAAAAGTGCTCATCATTGGAAAACGTTCTTCGGGGCGAAAACTC
TCAAGGATCTTACCGCTGTTGAGATCCAGTTCGATGTAACCCACTCGTGCACCCAACTGATCTTCAGCAT
CTTTTACTTTCACCAGCGTTTCTGGGTGAGCAAAAACAGGAAGGCAAAATGCCGCAAAAAAGGGAATAAG
GGCGACACGGAAATGTTGAATACTCATACTCTTCCTTTTTCAATATTATTGAAGCATTTATCAGGGTTAT
TGTCTCATGAGCGGATACATATTTGAATGTATTTAGAAAAATAAACAAATAGGGGTTCCGCGCACATTTC
CCCGAAAAGTGCCACCTG
[124 nt withheld, positions 4989-5112]
C
[91 nt withheld, positions 5114-5204]
A
[49 nt withheld, positions 5206-5254]
CCTTTGACGTTGGAGTCCACGTTCTTT
[37 nt withheld, positions 5282-5318]
ACCCTATCTCGGTCTATTCTTTTGATTTATAAGGGATTTTGCCGATTTCGGCCTATTGGTTAAAAAATGA
GCTGATTTAACAAAAATTTAACGCGAATTTTAACAAAATATTAACGCTTACAATTTGCCATTCGCCATTC
AGGCTGCGCAACTGTTGGGAAGGGCGATCGGTGCGGGCCTCTTCGCTATTACGCCAGCCCAAGCTACCAT
GATAAGTAAGTAATATTAAGGTACGGGAGGTACTTGGAGCGGCCGCAATAAAATATCTTTATTTTCATTA
CATCTGTGTGTTGGTTTTTTGTGTGAATCGATAGTACTAACATACGCTCTCCATCAAAACAAAACGAAAC
AAAACAAACTAGCAAAATAGGCTGTCCCCAGTGCAAGTGCAGGTGCCAGAACATTTCTCTATCGATA
Features (pLannotate 1.2.2; 12 found; start..end, strand, type, name):
    767..963     +  promoter       SV40 promoter: SV40 early promoter
    999..2651    +  CDS            luciferase: firefly luciferase; luc+; enhanced luc+ version of the luciferase gene
   2692..2813    -  polyA_signal   SV40 poly(A) signal: SV40 polyadenylation signal
   2836..2904    -  CDS            large T antigen (fragment): large T antigen from SV40 (simian virus 40)
   2926..3058    +  CDS            TcR (fragment): tetracycline efflux protein; tet; confers resistance to tetracycline
   3238..3826    -  rep_origin     ori: high-copy-number ColE1/pMB1/pBR322/pUC origin of replication
   3997..4857    -  CDS            AmpR: β-lactamase; bla; confers resistance to ampicillin, carbenicillin, and related antibiotics
   4858..4962    -  promoter       AmpR promoter: bla
   4989..5417    +  rep_origin     f1 ori (sequence partly withheld): f1 bacteriophage origin of replication; arrow indicates direction of (+) strand synthesis
   5449..5516    -  CDS            lacZα (fragment): LacZα fragment of β-galactosidase; lacZ fragment
   5575..5623    +  polyA_signal   poly(A) signal: synthetic polyadenylation signal
   5637..5728    +  misc_feature   pause site: RNA polymerase II transcriptional pause signal from the human α2 globin gene
