[The description below was written by a language model from this plasmid's Addgene catalogue record and pLannotate feature annotations shown in this document.]
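Description:
pGL3-noSV40-humanEC1.35_S2 is a firefly luciferase enhancer reporter plasmid built on the Promega pGL3-Promoter backbone, intended for transfection into mammalian cells to measure the transcriptional activity of a candidate regulatory element. It is maintained in E. coli as a high-copy plasmid through a ColE1/pUC-type origin and selected with ampicillin via the β-lactamase gene and its native promoter. An f1 phage origin is also present. The short annotated fragments of lacZα, the tetracycline resistance gene and SV40 large T antigen are non-functional remnants of the backbone's construction history.

The insert is a 719 bp human genomic fragment, enhancer region 2 (S2) of the EC1.35 enhancer cluster associated with SOX9, carried without mutation. The feature table does not annotate the insert itself, but the unannotated stretch upstream of the SV40 early promoter, together with the total length of 5,735 nt against a 5,016 bp backbone, is consistent with it lying directly upstream of that promoter. The promoter drives the luc+ firefly luciferase coding sequence, which is terminated by the SV40 late polyadenylation signal. A synthetic poly(A) signal and an RNA polymerase II pause site from the human α2 globin gene lie upstream of the cloning region and limit read-through transcription from the backbone, lowering background signal. Despite "noSV40" in the name, both the catalogue entry and the annotation show an SV40 promoter. The record does not explain what the name refers to.

With only a minimal promoter present, luciferase output reflects how strongly the cloned fragment boosts transcription. The associated study concerns long-range enhancers in human neural crest and a craniofacial disorder, so the plasmid probably served to assay a sub-element of the EC1.35 cluster.
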