Addgene plasmid #173955: pGL3-noSV40-humanEC1.35_S2
Purpose: Firefly luciferase enhancer reporter plasmid.
Depositing lab: Joanna Wysocka. Depositing organization: Stanford University. Publication: Loss of Extreme Long-Range Enhancers in Human Neural Crest Drives a Craniofacial Disorder. Long HK, Osterwalder M, Welsh IC, Hansen K, Davies JOJ, Liu YE, Koska M, Adams AT, Aho R, Arora N, Ikeda K, Williams RM, Sauka-Spengler T, Porteus MH, Mohun T, Dickel DE, Swigut T, Hughes JR, Higgs DR, Visel A, Selleri L, Wysocka J. Cell Stem Cell. 2020 Nov 5;27(5):765-783.e14. doi: 10.1016/j.stem.2020.09.001. Epub 2020 Sep 28. PubMed 32991838.
Backbone
  Vector backbone: pGL3-Promoter, GenBank: U47298.2
  Backbone manufacturer: Promega
  Backbone size w/o insert (bp): 5016
  Vector type: Luciferase
Growth in bacteria
  Bacterial resistance: Ampicillin, 100 μg/mL
  Growth temperature: 37°C
  Growth strain: DH5alpha
  Copy number: High Copy
Gene/Insert
  Gene/Insert name: Enhancer region 2 (S2) from EC1.35 SOX9 enhancer cluster EC1.35
  Species: H. sapiens (human)
  Insert size (bp): 719
  Mutation: None
  Promoter: SV40 promoter
  Cloning method: Restriction Enzyme; 5′ cloning site unknown (unknown if destroyed)
  Sequencing primers: 5′ CGCTCTCCATCAAAACAAAACG; 3′ GAGTTAGGGGCGGGATGG
Terms and licenses: Academic/Nonprofit Terms; Industry Terms: Not Available to Industry
How to cite: pGL3-noSV40-humanEC1.35_S2 was a gift from Joanna Wysocka (Addgene plasmid # 173955 ; http://n2t.net/addgene:173955 ; RRID:Addgene_173955)
