>Addgene plasmid #173955 | pGL3-noSV40-humanEC1.35_S2 | depositor partial sequence | sequence record 337410 | S2
AAACGCATTTGGTTTGTCTGAGTTGCGCTGCATTCCTCATTACAGGCTTTCCTCTCCTAGAAAGCTTTCT
AGACCTCTATGAAACAGACATTGTGGGGTGTGAAACTGTCAAATGCAGACAAAAGGCGTCCAAGGGGCCT
AGTGTTGCATTAGAAGGCACTTGTTTTCCATCTCAAAATCGAGCTTGCATGTGATGAAGTCTGTTTTTTT
CTAAAACTTGGCAGCAGCTGACCAGTAAAATTTGGTCCTTGCCGGAAGTGTTAGCTACAGCGGTGGCAAG
GGTTAATATTAAACCCACCACAGCATTTTGCACAATCTCCCAGGAGATCTTTCAATGGATTTCCACTGCC
ACTGGAAATAATGGCTCGCAGCTGCAGCAACCCATAGTAACACTTGATATTCCCGTCGCAAGCGGACCAG
TGCTTTCAGTGGAAATGAGAAAATCGCTAGTGCGGTGCTGTACATTGTGCCTGGGGTCAAAGTTCCCAAG
CCGCAACCTAAAATGACCTCTCAGCCCGACACTCAGCCTCGGTTGCTTCTGGATGTGTCTATTATCGCCT
CATTTTATGAAATGTACATAGTGGCACGCGTGTATAAAGGTAAAAGCCAGTGAAGAGCCCTAGGGAACTT
GACATTCCTGGTACAAAGGGAATTGATTTCTGTTTTTTCACAGAGTAGTTTTCAGTCTTCTTAAAGGGAA
TTTAGGGTATTCTTTCAAGGTTGTGGA
